Addgene plasmid #68224: pDGB1_alpha1
Purpose: GoldenBraid level 1 Alpha plant expression vector.
Depositing lab: Diego Orzaez. Depositing organization: Agencia Estatal Consejo Superior de Investigaciones Científicas, M.P. Publication: GoldenBraid 2.0: a comprehensive DNA assembly framework for plant synthetic biology. Sarrion-Perdigones A, Vazquez-Vilar M, Palaci J, Castelijns B, Forment J, Ziarsolo P, Blanca J, Granell A, Orzaez D. Plant Physiol. 2013 Jul;162(3):1618-31. 10.1104/pp.113.217661 PubMed 23669743.
Backbone
  Vector backbone: pDGB1_alpha1
  Backbone manufacturer: self-made; derived from pGreenII generated at the JIC
  Vector type: Plant Expression, Synthetic Biology
Growth in bacteria
  Bacterial resistance: Kanamycin, 50 μg/mL
  Growth temperature: 37°C
  Growth strain: DH5alpha
  Copy number: High Copy
Gene/Insert
  Gene/Insert name: empty vector
  Cloning method: Restriction Enzyme; 5′ cloning site BsaI (unknown if destroyed); 3′ cloning site BsaI (unknown if destroyed)
  Sequencing primers: 5′ caacctctcgggcttctgga
Terms and licenses: Academic/Nonprofit Terms; Industry Terms: Not Available to Industry
How to cite: pDGB1_alpha1 was a gift from Diego Orzaez (Addgene plasmid # 68224 ; http://n2t.net/addgene:68224 ; RRID:Addgene_68224)
