[The description below was written by a language model from this plasmid's Addgene catalogue record and pLannotate feature annotations shown in this document.]
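Description:
pDGB1_alpha1 is an empty destination vector from the GoldenBraid 2.0 DNA assembly system for plant synthetic biology. It is a small binary plasmid (3,192 bp in the depositor's sequence) built by the depositing lab on a pGreenII-derived backbone and serves as one of the level 1 "alpha" plant expression vectors. In E. coli it replicates from a high-copy ColE1/pUC-type origin and is selected with kanamycin through an aph(3')-Ia aminoglycoside phosphotransferase gene. A pSa origin is also annotated. In pGreen-type vectors, this origin supports replication in Agrobacterium, generally relying on replication functions supplied in trans by a helper plasmid. The helper requirement is general knowledge about pGreen-type vectors and is not stated in the record. Short fragments of a pBR322 bom region, lacI and a Tn903 transposition gene appear to be leftovers from the plasmid's construction.

The functional core lies between the nopaline-type left and right T-DNA border repeats, which define the segment Agrobacterium transfers into plant cells. In this empty vector that interval holds a lacZα cassette, made up of the CAP binding site, lac promoter, lac operator, a pUC-type multiple cloning site and a lacZα fragment. The record gives BsaI as the cloning enzyme on both sides. BsaI is a type IIS enzyme, so compatible parts such as promoters, coding sequences and terminators can be assembled directionally in place of the lacZα cassette, which would typically allow blue/white screening for recombinants. No plant promoter, reporter or plant selectable marker is annotated, so these must be supplied by the assembled parts. The vector is typically used to receive transcriptional units for later multigene assembly and for Agrobacterium-mediated plant expression.
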