Features (pLannotate 1.2.2; 13 found; start..end, strand, type, name):
    106..205     +  misc_feature   bom (fragment): basis of mobility region from pBR322
    211..368     -  CDS            lacZα (fragment): LacZα fragment of β-galactosidase; lacZ fragment
    365..421     +  misc_feature   MCS: pUC18/19 multiple cloning site
    458..474     -  protein_bind   lac operator: The lac repressor binds to the lac operator to inhibit transcription in E. coli. This inhibition can be relieved by adding lactose or isopropyl-β-D-thiogalactopyranoside (IPTG). lac repressor encoded by lacI
    482..512     -  promoter       lac promoter: promoter for the E. coli lac operon
    527..548     -  protein_bind   CAP binding site: CAP binding activates transcription in the presence of cAMP. E. coli catabolite activator protein
    561..602     -  CDS            lacI (fragment): lac repressor; lacI; The lac repressor binds to the lac operator to inhibit transcription in E. coli. This inhibition can be relieved by adding lactose or isopropyl-β-D-thiogalactopyranoside (IPTG).
    631..655     +  misc_feature   RB T-DNA repeat: right border repeat from nopaline C58 T-DNA
    746..1334    -  rep_origin     ori: high-copy-number ColE1/pMB1/pBR322/pUC origin of replication
   1505..2320    -  CDS            KanR: aminoglycoside phosphotransferase; aph(3')-Ia; confers resistance to kanamycin in bacteria or G418 (Geneticin®) in eukaryotes
   2505..2606    +  CDS            TRA2_ECOLX (fragment): Protein predicted: Swiss-Prot protein existence level 4. Required for transposition of transposon Tn903. From Escherichia coli.
   2611..3046    +  rep_origin     pSa ori: origin of replication from bacterial plasmid pSa
   3173..3       +  misc_feature   LB T-DNA repeat (across the origin): left border repeat from nopaline C58 T-DNA (truncated)
>Addgene plasmid #68224 | pDGB1_alpha1 | depositor full sequence | sequence record 135585 | pDGB1_alpha1 sequence 3192 bps
TAACGAATTCGTCTCAGGAGAGAGACCCACAGCTTGTCTGTAAGCGGATGCCGGGAGCAGACAAGCCCGT
CAGGGCGCGTCAGCGGGTGTTGGCGGGTGTCGGGGCTGGCTTAACTATGCGGCATCAGAGCAGATTGTAC
TGAGAGTGCACCATATGCGGTGTGAAATACCGCACAGATGCGTAAGGAGAAAATACCGCATCAGGCGCCA
TTCGCCATTCAGGCTGCGCAACTGTTGGGAAGGGCGATCGGCGCAGGCCTCTTCGCTATTACGCCAGCTG
GCGAAAGGGGGATGTGCTGCAAGGCGATTAAGTTGGGTAACGCCAGGGTTTTCCCAGTCACGACGTTGTA
AAACGACGGCCAGTGAATTCGAGCTCGGTACCCGGGGATCCTCTAGAGTCGACCTGCAGGCATGCAAGCT
TGGCGTAATCATGGTCATAGCTGTTTCCTGTGTGAAATTGTTATCCGCTCACAATTCCACACAACATACG
AGCCGGAAGCATATAGTGTAAAGCCTGGGGTGCCTAATGAGTGAGCTAACTCACATTAATTGCGTTGCGC
TCACTGCCCGCTTTCCAGTCGGGAAACCTGTCGTGCCAGCTGGGGTCTCTCGCTGTCATGAGACGAATTC
TGACAGGATATATTGGCGGGTAAACTAAGTCGCTGTATGTGTTTGTTTGAGATCTCATGTGAGCAAAAGG
CCAGCAAAAGGCCAGGAACCGTAAAAAGGCCGCGTTGCTGGCGTTTTTCCATAGGCTCCGCCCCCCTGAC
GAGCATCACAAAAATCGACGCTCAAGTCAGAGGTGGCGAAACCCGACAGGACTATAAAGATACCAGGCGT
TTCCCCCTGGAAGCTCCCTCGTGCGCTCTCCTGTTCCGACCCTGCCGCTTACCGGATACCTGTCCGCCTT
TCTCCCTTCGGGAAGCGTGGCGCTTTCTCATAGCTCACGCTGTAGGTATCTCAGTTCGGTGTAGGTCGTT
CGCTCCAAGCTGGGCTGTGTGCACGAACCCCCCGTTCAGCCCGACCGCTGCGCCTTATCCGGTAACTATC
GTCTTGAGTCCAACCCGGTAAGACACGACTTATCGCCACTGGCAGCAGCCACTGGTAACAGGATTAGCAG
AGCGAGGTATGTAGGCGGTGCTACAGAGTTCTTGAAGTGGTGGCCTAACTACGGCTACACTAGAAGAACA
GTATTTGGTATCTGCGCTCTGCTGAAGCCAGTTACCTTCGGAAGAAGAGTTGGTAGCTCTTGATCCGGCA
AACAAACCACCGCTGGTAGCGGTGGTTTTTTTGTTTGCAAGCAGCAGATTACGCGCAGAAAAAAAGGATC
TCAAGAAGATCCTTTGATCTTTTCTACGGGGTCTGACGCTCAGTGGAACGAAAACTCACGTTAAGGGATT
TTGGTCATGAGATTATCAAAAAGGATCTTCACCTAGATCCTTTTAAATTAAAAATGAAGTTTTAAATCAA
TCTAAAGTATATATGTGTAACATTGGTCTAGTGATTAGAAAAACTCATCGAGCATCAAATGAAACTGCAA
TTTATTCATATCAGGATTATCAATACCATATTTTTGAAAAAGCCGTTTCTGTAATGAAGGAGAAAACTCA
CCGAGGCAGTTCCATAGGATGGCAAGATCCTGGTATCGGTCTGCGATTCCGACTCGTCCAACATCAATAC
AACCTATTAATTTCCCCTCGTCAAAAATAAGGTTATCAAGTGAGAAATCACCATGAGTGACGACTGAATC
CGGTGAGAATGGCAAAAGTTTATGCATTTCTTTCCAGACTTGTTCAACAGGCCAGCCATTACGCTCGTCA
TCAAAATCACTCGCATCAACCAAACCGTTATTCATTCGTGATTGCGCCTGAGCGAGTCGAAATACGCGAT
CGCTGTTAAAAGGACAATTACAAACAGGAATCGAATGCAACCGGCGCAGGAACACTGCCAGCGCATCAAC
AATATTTTCACCTGAATCAGGATATTCTTCTAATACCTGGAATGCTGTTTTCCCTGGGATCGCAGTGGTG
AGTAACCATGCATCATCAGGAGTACGGATAAAATGCTTGATGGTCGGAAGAGGCATAAATTCCGTCAGCC
AGTTTAGTCTGACCATCTCATCTGTAACAACATTGGCAACGCTACCTTTGCCATGTTTCAGAAACAACTC
TGGCGCATCGGGCTTCCCATACAATCGGTAGATTGTCGCACCTGATTGCCCGACATTATCGCGAGCCCAT
TTATACCCATATAAATCAGCATCCATGTTGGAATTTAATCGCGGCCTTGAGCAAGACGTTTCCCGTTGAA
TATGGCTCATAACACCCCTTGTATTACTGTTTATGTAAGCAGACAGTTTTATTGTTCATGATGATATATT
TTTATCTTGTGCAATGTAACATCAGAGATTTTGAGACACAACGTGGCTTTGTTGAATAAATCGAACTTTT
GCTGAGTTGAAGGATCAGATCACGCATCTTCCCGACAACGCAGACCGTTCCGTGGCAAAGCAAAAGTTCA
AAATCACCAACTGGTCCACCTACAACAAAGCTCTCATCAACCGTGGCTCCCTCACTTTCTGGCTGGATGA
TGGGGCGATTCAGGCGATCCCCATCCAACAGCCCGCCGTCGAGCGGGCTTTTTTATCCCCGGAAGCCTGT
GGATAGAGGGTAGTTATCCACGTGAAACCGCTAATGCCCCGCAAAGCCTTGATTCACGGGGCTTTCCGGC
CCGCTCCAAAAACTATCCACGTGAAATCGCTAATCAGGGTACGTGAAATCGCTAATCGGAGTACGTGAAA
TCGCTAATAAGGTCACGTGAAATCGCTAATCAAAAAGGCACGTGAGAACGCTAATAGCCCTTTCAGATCA
ACAGCTTGCAAACACCCCTCGCTCCGGCAAGTAGTTACAGCAAGTAGTATGTTCAATTAGCTTTTCAATT
ATGAATATATATATCAATTATTGGTCGCCCTTGGCTTGTGGACAATGCGCTACGCGCACCGGCTCCGCCC
GTGGACAACCGCAAGCGGTTGCCCACCGTCGAGCGCCTTTGCCCACAACCCGGCGGCCGGCCGCAACAGA
TCGTTTTATAAATTTTTTTTTTTGAAAAAGAAAAAGCCCGAAAGGCGGCAACCTCTCGGGCTTCTGGATT
TCCGATCCCCGGAATTAGATCTTGGCAGGATATATTGTGGTG
