>Addgene plasmid #68224 | pDGB1_alpha1 | addgene partial sequence | sequence record 126452 | ASK-FN2 5'-CGGCCTTTTTACGGTTCCTG-3'
AGATCTCAAACAAACACATACAGCGACTTAGTTTACCCGCCAATATATCCTGTCAGAATTCGTCTCATGA
CAGCGAGAGACCCCAGCTGGCACGACAGGTTTCCCGACTGGAAAGCGGGCAGTGAGCGCAACGCAATTAA
TGTGAGTTAGCTCACTCATTAGGCACCCCAGGCTTTACACTATATGCTTCCGGCTCGTATGTTGTGTGGA
ATTGTGAGCGGATAACAATTTCACACAGGAAACAGCTATGACCATGATTACGCCAAGCTTGCATGCCTGC
AGGTCGACTCTAGAGGATCCCCGGGTACCGAGCTCGAATTCACTGGCCGTCGTTTTACAACGTCGTGACT
GGGAAAACCCTGGCGTTACCCAACTTAATCGCCTTGCAGCACATCCCCCTTTCGCCAGCTGGCGTAATAG
CGAAGAGGCCTGCGCCGATCGCCCTTCCCAACAGTTGCGCAGCCTGAATGGCGAATGGCGCCTGATGCGG
TATTTTCTCCTTACGCATCTGTGCGGTATTTCACACCGCATATGGTGCACTCTCAGTACAATCTGCTCTG
ATGCCGCATAGTTAAGCCAGCCCCGACACCCGCCAACACCCGCTGACGCGCCCTGACGGGCTTGTCTGCT
CCCGGCATCCGCTTACAGACAAGCTGTGGGTCTCTCTCCTGAGACGAATTCGTTACACCACAATATATCC
TGCCAAGATCTAATTCCGGGGATCGGAAATCCAGAAGCCCGAGAGGTTGCCGCCTTTCGGGCTTTTTCTT
TTTCAAAAAAAAAAATTTATAAAACGATCTGTTGCGGCCGGCCGCCGGGTTGTGGGCAAAGGCGCTCGAC
GGTGGGCAACCGCTTGCGGTTGTCCACGGGCGGAGCCGGTGCGCGTAGCGCATTGTCCACAAGCCAAGGG
CGACCAATAATTGATATATATATTCATAATTGAAAAGCTAATTGAACATACTACTTGCTGTAACTACTTG
CCGGAAC
